Addgene plasmid #229213: pCX138
Purpose: CRISPR array plasmid for NOTCH2 (Spacers 25-48)
Depositing lab: Jennifer Doudna. Publication: Single-molecule live-cell RNA imaging with CRISPR-Csm. Xia C, Colognori D, Jiang XS, Xu K, Doudna JA. Nat Biotechnol. 2025 Feb 18. doi: 10.1038/s41587-024-02540-5. PubMed 39966655.
Backbone
  Vector backbone: pCAGGS
  Vector type: Mammalian Expression
Growth in bacteria
  Bacterial resistance: Ampicillin, 100 μg/mL
  Growth temperature: 37°C
  Growth strain: NEB Stable
  Copy number: Unknown
Gene/Insert
  Gene/Insert name: CRISPR array plasmid for NOTCH2 (Spacers 25-48)
  gRNA/shRNA sequence: NOTCH2 3'UTR
Terms and licenses: Academic/Nonprofit Terms; Industry Terms: Not Available to Industry
Depositor comments: Please visit https://doi.org/10.1101/2024.07.14.603457 for bioRxiv preprint.
How to cite: pCX138 was a gift from Jennifer Doudna (Addgene plasmid # 229213 ; http://n2t.net/addgene:229213 ; RRID:Addgene_229213)
