[The description below was written by a language model from this plasmid's Addgene catalogue record and pLannotate feature annotations shown in this document.]
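Description:
pCX138 is a mammalian expression plasmid built on the pCAGGS backbone that delivers a CRISPR array targeting the NOTCH2 transcript, specifically its 3'UTR. It carries spacers 25–48 of a larger spacer set, which implies that it is used with at least one companion array plasmid covering the remaining spacers. The sequenced record is about 6.8 kb. In bacteria it is maintained through a high-copy ColE1/pUC-type origin and selected with ampicillin via the AmpR (β-lactamase) gene and its own promoter. Remnants of the lac promoter/operator region and lacI are backbone carry-over, as are an SV40 origin, a partial SV40 promoter and an SV40 poly(A) signal.

The expression unit is the standard CAG arrangement: the CMV immediate-early enhancer, the chicken β-actin promoter and a chimeric β-actin/β-globin intron, terminated downstream by the rabbit β-globin polyadenylation signal. The automated annotation does not label the array itself. Much of the region between the intron and the poly(A) signal is unannotated, and the array presumably lies there, since repeat-spacer sequences are not recognised by standard feature libraries. The short HBB hit is probably globin exon sequence from the backbone. The HSPB3 fragment at the start of the insert region is not explained by the record.

The associated work concerns single-molecule live-cell RNA imaging with the type III CRISPR-Csm system. In that context, a multi-spacer array would direct many Csm complexes along one NOTCH2 mRNA to give a detectable signal. The Csm proteins and any fluorescent reporter are not annotated on this plasmid and would have to be supplied separately.
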