Features (pLannotate 1.2.2; 17 found; start..end, strand, type, name):
      5..384     +  enhancer       CMV enhancer: human cytomegalovirus immediate early enhancer
    386..661     +  promoter       chicken β-actin promoter: No description available
    662..1678    +  intron         chimeric intron: chimera between introns from chicken β-actin and rabbit β-globin
   1676..1732    +  CDS            HBB (fragment): HBB_LEPEU - Experimental evidence at protein level: Swiss-Prot protein existence level 1. Involved in oxygen transport from the lung to the various peripheral tissues. From Lepus europaeus (European hare).
   1739..2023    +  CDS            HSPB3 (fragment): HSPB3_HUMAN - Also known as HSP27, HSPL27. Experimental evidence at protein level: Swiss-Prot protein existence level 1. Inhibitor of actin polymerization. From Homo sapiens (Human).
   3910..3965    +  polyA_signal   β-globin poly(A) signal: rabbit β-globin polyadenylation signal (Gil and Proudfoot, 1987)
   4350..4366    -  protein_bind   lac operator: The lac repressor binds to the lac operator to inhibit transcription in E. coli. This inhibition can be relieved by adding lactose or isopropyl-β-D-thiogalactopyranoside (IPTG). lac repressor encoded by lacI
   4374..4404    -  promoter       lac promoter: promoter for the E. coli lac operon
   4419..4440    -  protein_bind   CAP binding site: CAP binding activates transcription in the presence of cAMP. E. coli catabolite activator protein
   4453..4492    -  CDS            lacI (fragment): lac repressor; lacI; The lac repressor binds to the lac operator to inhibit transcription in E. coli. This inhibition can be relieved by adding lactose or isopropyl-β-D-thiogalactopyranoside (IPTG).
   4499..4521    +  promoter       SV40 promoter (fragment): SV40 enhancer and early promoter
   4545..4680    +  rep_origin     SV40 ori: SV40 origin of replication
   4700..4834    +  polyA_signal   SV40 poly(A) signal: SV40 polyadenylation signal
   4836..4890    -  CDS            lacI (fragment): lac repressor; lacI; The lac repressor binds to the lac operator to inhibit transcription in E. coli. This inhibition can be relieved by adding lactose or isopropyl-β-D-thiogalactopyranoside (IPTG).
   5073..5661    -  rep_origin     ori: high-copy-number ColE1/pMB1/pBR322/pUC origin of replication
   5832..6692    -  CDS            AmpR: β-lactamase; bla; confers resistance to ampicillin, carbenicillin, and related antibiotics
   6693..6797    -  promoter       AmpR promoter: bla
>Addgene plasmid #229213 | pCX138 | addgene full sequence | sequence record 457233 | Addgene NGS Result
GGTCGACATTGATTATTGACTAGTTATTAATAGTAATCAATTACGGGGTCATTAGTTCATAGCCCATATA
TGGAGTTCCGCGTTACATAACTTACGGTAAATGGCCCGCCTGGCTGACCGCCCAACGACCCCCGCCCATT
GACGTCAATAATGACGTATGTTCCCATAGTAACGCCAATAGGGACTTTCCATTGACGTCAATGGGTGGAG
TATTTACGGTAAACTGCCCACTTGGCAGTACATCAAGTGTATCATATGCCAAGTACGCCCCCTATTGACG
TCAATGACGGTAAATGGCCCGCCTGGCATTATGCCCAGTACATGACCTTATGGGACTTTCCTACTTGGCA
GTACATCTACGTATTAGTCATCGCTATTACCATGGTCGAGGTGAGCCCCACGTTCTGCTTCACTCTCCCC
ATCTCCCCCCCCTCCCCACCCCCAATTTTGTATTTATTTATTTTTTAATTATTTTGTGCAGCGATGGGGG
CGGGGGGGGGGGGGGGGCGCGCCAGGGGGGGGGGGGGGGGGGGAGGGGGGGGGGGGGGSGAGGCGGAGAG
GTGCGGCGGCAGCCAATCAGAGCGGCGCGCTCCGAAAGTTTCCTTTTATGGCGAGGCGGCGGCGGCGGCG
GCCCTATAAAAAGCGAAGCGCGCGGCGGGCGGGAGTCGCTGCGCGCTGCCTTCGCCCCGTGCCCCGCTCC
GCCGCCGCCTCGCGCCGCCCGCCCCGGCTCTGACTGACCGCGTTACTCCCACAGGTGAGCGGGCGGGACG
GCCCTTCTCCTCCGGGCTGTAATTAGCGCTTGGTTTAATGACGGCTTGTTTCTTTTCTGTGGCTGCGTGA
AAGCCTTGAGGGGCTCCGGGAGGGCCCTTTGTGCGGGGGGAGCGGCTCGGGGGGTGCGTGCGTGTGTGTG
TGCGTGGGGAGCGCCGCGTGCGGCTCCGCGCTGCCCGGCGGCTGTGAGCGCTGCGGGCGCGGCGCGGGGC
TTTGTGCGCTCCGCAGTGTGCGCGAGGGGAGCGCGGCCGGGGGCGGTGCCCCGCGGTGCGGGGGGGGCTG
CGAGGGGAACAAAGGCTGCGTGCGGGGTGTGTGCGTGGGGGGGTGAGCAGGGGGTGTGGGCGCGTCGGTC
GGGCTGCAACCCCCCCTGCACCCCCCTCCCCGAGTTGCTGAGCACGGCCCGGCTTCGGGTGCGGGGCTCC
GTACGGGGCGTGGCGCGGGGCTCGCCGTGCCGGGCGGGGGGTGGCGGCAGGTGGGGGTGCCGGGCGGGGC
GGGGCCGCCKCGGGCCGGGGRGGGCTCGGGGGRGGGGCGCGGCGGCCCCCGGAGCGCCGGCGGCTGTCGA
GGCGCGGCGAGCCGCAGCCATTGCCTTTTATGGTAATCGTGCGAGAGGGCGCAGGGACTTCCTTTGTCCC
AAATCTGTGCGGAGCCGAAATCTGGGAGGCGCCGCCGCACCCCCTCTAGCGGGCGCGGGGCGAAGCGGTG
CGGCGCCGGCAGGAAGGAAATGGGCGGGGAGGGCCTTCGTGCGTCGCCGCGCCGCCGTCCCCTTCTCCCT
CTCCAGCCTCGGGGCTGTCCGCGGGGGGACGGCTGCCTTCGGGGGGGACGGGGCAGGGCGGGGTTCGGCT
TCTGGCGTGTGACCGGCGGCTCTAGAGCCTCTGCTAACCATGTTCATGCCTTCTTCTTTTTCCTACAGCT
CCTGGGCAACGTGCTGGTTATTGTGCTGTCTCATCATTTTGGCAAAGAATTCGCCACCGTGGACTCAGCG
GCAGAGACGCCACCCCGAGAAGGCAAATCCCACTTTCAGATCCTGCTGGACGTGGTCCAGTTCCTCCCTG
AAGACATCATCATTCAGACCTTCGAAGGCTGGCTGCTGATAAAAGCACAACACGGAACCAGAATGGATGA
GCACGGTTTTATCTCAAGAAGCTTCACCCGACAGTACAAACTACCAGATGGTGTGGAAATCAAAGATTTG
TCTGCAGTCCTCTGTCATGATGGAATTTTGGTGGTGGAAGTAAAGGATCCAGTTGGGACTAAGGAGCTCA
TCGAATCCTTAAGCTACGAACGATATAAACCTAATTACCTCGAGAGGGGACGGAAACAAAGAGTCGGGAA
TTCACCTGTTAATATCTACAAAAGATATAAACCTAATTACCTCGAGAGGGGACGGAAACATAGGACTGAA
AAAACCATTTGTAAACTATTATGCCGATATAAACCTAATTACCTCGAGAGGGGACGGAAACAAATCAGGT
AAGTGGGAAGCACTGATGCATACTTGCGATATAAACCTAATTACCTCGAGAGGGGACGGAAACAAATGGG
TCCAAGGGCAGAGAGTCACCATTTAGAATGATATAAACCTAATTACCTCGAGAGGGGACGGAAACAAAGC
AGAGAATGAACAAACTTAATCTGCTTATCTCGATATAAACCTAATTACCTCGAGAGGGGACGGAAACAGG
GCAGAAAGGGGCAGGTACGCTGTGGTCCACAGAGATATAAACCTAATTACCTCGAGAGGGGACGGAAACA
AAAGGGAGGATATAAAATATCCAGTGGCTGGATCAGATATAAACCTAATTACCTCGAGAGGGGACGGAAA
CATGGCATAAAAGATGTGTCTCATAAAAACTGAGTCTGATATAAACCTAATTACCTCGAGAGGGGACGGA
AACAAAGGCAGTGTTGTCCTCCTCATCACTGAAACCTGTGATATAAACCTAATTACCTCGAGAGGGGACG
GAAACAAACCCAAAGGATCCAAATTAAAGTAGTCCAAGAAAGATATAAACCTAATTACCTCGAGAGGGGA
CGGAAACTTACCTTCCCTTTTATTAGATACCACACAATTCAAGGATATAAACCTAATTACCTCGAGAGGG
GACGGAAACAGAAGAGGAGTCAAAGAAAGAAAGCATTTATAACAAGATATAAACCTAATTACCTCGAGAG
GGGACGGAAACACCTCACATAAGAAAATGATGCTTAAAACAAAACAGGATATAAACCTAATTACCTCGAG
AGGGGACGGAAACAAAACATTACACCTTTGGTTCTTTATTATGCAAAAAGATATAAACCTAATTACCTCG
AGAGGGGACGGAAACTTTGAGCATCACAGCCAATTGCTTATACTAAAATATGATATAAACCTAATTACCT
CGAGAGGGGACGGAAACAAATGTGTCCTCCCAAATAGTCATCATACATTCAATGATATAAACCTAATTAC
CTCGAGAGGGGACGGAAACAAAGTGTGCATTTTCCTTACTACGTTTAGTCAGGAAGATATAAACCTAATT
ACCTCGAGAGGGGACGGAAACATATCACTTTTAAGAGAAATGTACACAAGGAAGTAAGATATAAACCTAA
TTACCTCGAGAGGGGACGGAAACTTTTGTGATAAAAATGCTTTCATATAAATTTCATCTGATATAAACCT
AATTACCTCGAGAGGGGACGGAAACTTTGTGGGATTCAGAAAGAAAAGAAAATTTGCTCTCGATATAAAC
CTAATTACCTCGAGAGGGGACGGAAACTGCCAGGCCATGGATGCAGTATTGGAAAATAAAAAAGATATAA
ACCTAATTACCTCGAGAGGGGACGGAAACTTTCCCCAGGATCATTTATTTATGATCTAATTAAAGGATAT
AAACCTAATTACCTCGAGAGGGGACGGAAACTTCCCAATTCTTGCTATAGCAACTACTTCGCATTTCGAT
ATAAACCTAATTACCTCGAGAGGGGACGGAAACTTTGTCACCAGCTATGGCTAGTGCACAGAAGAGTGCG
ATATAAACCTAATTACCTCGAGAGGGGACGGAAACAGGTTAACACTGCCCTTGAAGCTAGCAGATCTTTT
TCCCTCTGCCAAAAATTATGGGGACATCATGAAGCCCCTTGAGCATCTGACTTCTGGCTAATAAAGGAAA
TTTATTTTCATTGCAATAGTGTGTTGGAATTTTTTGTGTCTCTCACTCGGAAGGACATATGGGAGGGCAA
ATCATTTAAAACATCAGAATGAGTATTTGGTTTAGAGTTTGGCAACATATGCCCATATGCTGGCTGCCAT
GAACAAAGGTTGGCTATAAAGAGGTCATCAGTATATGAAACAGCCCCCTGCTGTCCATTCCTTATTCCAT
AGAAAAGCCTTGACTTGAGGTTAGATTTTTTTTATATTTTGTTTTGTGTTATTTTTTTCTTTAACATCCC
TAAAATTTTCCTTACATGTTTTACTAGCCAGATTTTTCCTCCTCTCCTGACTACTCCCAGTCATAGCTGT
CCCTCTTCTCTTATGGAGATCCCTCGACCTGCAGCCCAAGCTTGGCGTAATCATGGTCATAGCTGTTTCC
TGTGTGAAATTGTTATCCGCTCACAATTCCACACAACATACGAGCCGGAAGCATAAAGTGTAAAGCCTGG
GGTGCCTAATGAGTGAGCTAACTCACATTAATTGCGTTGCGCTCACTGCCCGCTTTCCAGTCGGGAAACC
TGTCGTGCCAGCGGATCCGCATCTCAATTAGTCAGCAACCATAGTCCCGCCCCTAACTCCGCCCATCCCG
CCCCTAACTCCGCCCAGTTCCGCCCATTCTCCGCCCCATGGCTGACTAATTTTTTTTATTTATGCAGAGG
CCGAGGCCGCCTCGGCCTCTGAGCTATTCCAGAAGTAGTGAGGAGGCTTTTTTGGAGGCCTAGGCTTTTG
CAAAAAGCTAACTTGTTTATTGCAGCTTATAATGGTTACAAATAAAGCAATAGCATCACAAATTTCACAA
ATAAAGCATTTTTTTCACTGCATTCTAGTTGTGGTTTGTCCAAACTCATCAATGTATCTTATCATGTCTG
GATCCGCTGCATTAATGAATCGGCCAACGCGCGGGGAGAGGCGGTTTGCGTATTGGGCGCTCTTCCGCTT
CCTCGCTCACTGACTCGCTGCGCTCGGTCGTTCGGCTGCGGCGAGCGGTATCAGCTCACTCAAAGGCGGT
AATACGGTTATCCACAGAATCAGGGGATAACGCAGGAAAGAACATGTGAGCAAAAGGCCAGCAAAAGGCC
AGGAACCGTAAAAAGGCCGCGTTGCTGGCGTTTTTCCATAGGCTCCGCCCCCCTGACGAGCATCACAAAA
ATCGACGCTCAAGTCAGAGGTGGCGAAACCCGACAGGACTATAAAGATACCAGGCGTTTCCCCCTGGAAG
CTCCCTCGTGCGCTCTCCTGTTCCGACCCTGCCGCTTACCGGATACCTGTCCGCCTTTCTCCCTTCGGGA
AGCGTGGCGCTTTCTCATAGCTCACGCTGTAGGTATCTCAGTTCGGTGTAGGTCGTTCGCTCCAAGCTGG
GCTGTGTGCACGAACCCCCCGTTCAGCCCGACCGCTGCGCCTTATCCGGTAACTATCGTCTTGAGTCCAA
CCCGGTAAGACACGACTTATCGCCACTGGCAGCAGCCACTGGTAACAGGATTAGCAGAGCGAGGTATGTA
GGCGGTGCTACAGAGTTCTTGAAGTGGTGGCCTAACTACGGCTACACTAGAAGAACAGTATTTGGTATCT
GCGCTCTGCTGAAGCCAGTTACCTTCGGAAAAAGAGTTGGTAGCTCTTGATCCGGCAAACAAACCACCGC
TGGTAGCGGTGGTTTTTTTGTTTGCAAGCAGCAGATTACGCGCAGAAAAAAAGGATCTCAAGAAGATCCT
TTGATCTTTTCTACGGGGTCTGACGCTCAGTGGAACGAAAACTCACGTTAAGGGATTTTGGTCATGAGAT
TATCAAAAAGGATCTTCACCTAGATCCTTTTAAATTAAAAATGAAGTTTTAAATCAATCTAAAGTATATA
TGAGTAAACTTGGTCTGACAGTTACCAATGCTTAATCAGTGAGGCACCTATCTCAGCGATCTGTCTATTT
CGTTCATCCATAGTTGCCTGACTCCCCGTCGTGTAGATAACTACGATACGGGAGGGCTTACCATCTGGCC
CCAGTGCTGCAATGATACCGCGAGACCCACGCTCACCGGCTCCAGATTTATCAGCAATAAACCAGCCAGC
CGGAAGGGCCGAGCGCAGAAGTGGTCCTGCAACTTTATCCGCCTCCATCCAGTCTATTAATTGTTGCCGG
GAAGCTAGAGTAAGTAGTTCGCCAGTTAATAGTTTGCGCAACGTTGTTGCCATTGCTACAGGCATCGTGG
TGTCACGCTCGTCGTTTGGTATGGCTTCATTCAGCTCCGGTTCCCAACGATCAAGGCGAGTTACATGATC
CCCCATGTTGTGCAAAAAAGCGGTTAGCTCCTTCGGTCCTCCGATCGTTGTCAGAAGTAAGTTGGCCGCA
GTGTTATCACTCATGGTTATGGCAGCACTGCATAATTCTCTTACTGTCATGCCATCCGTAAGATGCTTTT
CTGTGACTGGTGAGTACTCAACCAAGTCATTCTGAGAATAGTGTATGCGGCGACCGAGTTGCTCTTGCCC
GGCGTCAATACGGGATAATACCGCGCCACATAGCAGAACTTTAAAAGTGCTCATCATTGGAAAACGTTCT
TCGGGGCGAAAACTCTCAAGGATCTTACCGCTGTTGAGATCCAGTTCGATGTAACCCACTCGTGCACCCA
ACTGATCTTCAGCATCTTTTACTTTCACCAGCGTTTCTGGGTGAGCAAAAACAGGAAGGCAAAATGCCGC
AAAAAAGGGAATAAGGGCGACACGGAAATGTTGAATACTCATACTCTTCCTTTTTCAATATTATTGAAGC
ATTTATCAGGGTTATTGTCTCATGAGCGGATACATATTTGAATGTATTTAGAAAAATAAACAAATAGGGG
TTCCGCGCACATTTCCCCGAAAAGTGCCACCTG
